>Addgene plasmid #237417 | sc-MIOS-SEH1L | addgene full sequence | sequence record 474946 | Addgene NGS Result
TTCGAGCTCGCCCGACATTGATTATTGACTAGTTATTAATAGTAATCAATTACGGGGTCATTAGTTCATA
GCCCATATATGGAGTTCCGCGTTACATAACTTACGGTAAATGGCCCGCCTGGCTGACCGCCCAACGACCC
CCGCCCATTGACGTCAATAATGACGTATGTTCCCATAGTAACGCCAATAGGGACTTTCCATTGACGTCAA
TGGGTGGAGTATTTACGGTAAACTGCCCACTTGGCAGTACATCAAGTGTATCATATGCCAAGTACGCCCC
CTATTGACGTCAATGACGGTAAATGGCCCGCCTGGCATTATGCCCAGTACATGACCTTATGGGACTTTCC
TACTTGGCAGTACATCTACGTATTAGTCATCGCTATTACCATGGTGATGCGGTTTTGGCAGTACATCAAT
GGGCGTGGATAGCGGTTTGACTCACGGGGATTTCCAAGTCTCCACCCCATTGACGTCAATGGGAGTTTGT
TTTGGCACCAAAATCAACGGGACTTTCCAAAATGTCGTAACAACTCCGCCCCATTGACGCAAATGGGCGG
TAGGCGTGTACGGTGGGAGGTCTATATAAGCAGAGCTCGTTTAGTGAACCGTCAGATCGCCTGGAGACGC
CATCCACGCTGTTTTGACCTCCATAGAAGACACCGGGACCGATCCAGCCTCCGCGGCCGGGAACGGTGCA
TTGGAACGCGGATTCCCCGTGCCAAGAGTGACGTAAGTACCGCCTATAGAGTCTATAGGCCCACCCCCTT
GGCTTCGTTAGAACGCGGCTACAATTAATACATAACCTTATGTATCATACACATACGATTTAGGTGACAC
TATAGAATAACATCCACTTTGCCTTTCTCTCCACAGGTGTCCACTCCCAGGTCCAACTGCACCTCGGTTC
TATCGATTGAATTCGTCGACGCCACCATGTCGGGCACCAAACCGGATATTCTGTGGGCACCGCATCATGT
TGACCGCTTCGTTGTCTGTGACTCGGAACTGTCCCTGTACCATGTCGAAAGTACCGTGAACAGCGAACTG
AAAGCAGGCAGCCTGCGTCTGTCAGAAGACTCGGCGGCCACCCTGCTGAGCATTAACTCTGATACGCCGT
ATATGAAATGTGTCGCGTGGTATCTGAACTACGATCCGGAATGCCTGCTGGCCGTTGGCCAGGCAAATGG
TCGCGTGGTTCTGACCAGCCTGGGCCAAGACCACAACTCAAAATTCAAAGATCTGATCGGTAAAGAATTT
GTGCCGAAACATGCCCGTCAGTGTAACACCCTGGCATGGAATCCGCTGGATTCTAACTGGCTGGCAGCTG
GCCTGGACAAACACCGCGCGGATTTTTCTGTGCTGATTTGGGACATCTGCAGTAAATATACCCCGGATAT
TGTTCCGATGGAAAAAGTCAAACTGTCCGCTGGCGAAACCGAAACCACGCTGCTGGTTACGAAACCGCTG
TACGAACTGGGTCAGAATGACGCCTGTCTGTCACTGTGCTGGCTGCCGCGTGATCAAAAACTGCTGCTGG
CTGGTATGCACCGTAATCTGGCGATTTTTGATCTGCGCAACACCTCGCAGAAAATGTTCGTGAATACCAA
AGCGGTTCAAGGCGTGACGGTTGACCCGTATTTTCATGATCGTGTCGCTAGCTTCTACGAGGGTCAGGTG
GCGATCTGGGATCTGCGCAAATTTGAAAAACCAGTGCTGACCCTGACGGAACAACCGAAACCGCTGACCA
AAGTCGCATGGTGTCCGACCCGTACGGGCCTGCTGGCAACCCTGACGCGTGACTCTAATATTATCCGCCT
GTATGATATGCAGCACACCCCGACGCCGATTGGTGACGAAACCGAACCGACGATTATCGAACGCAGTGTG
CAGCCGTGCGATAACTACATTGCTTCGTTCGCGTGGCATCCGACCAGCCAAAACCGTATGATCGTCGTGA
CCCCGAATCGCACGATGAGCGATTTTACCGTTTTCGAACGTATTTCACTGGCTTGGTCGCCGATCACGAG
CCTGATGTGGGCGTGTGGTCGCCACCTGTATGAATGCACCGAAGAAATGTTTGTGGCTCGCAGCATCGCG
GCGGACCACAAGGATCTCATCCACGATGTCTCTTTCGACTTCCACGGGCGGCGGATGGCAACCTGCTCCA
GCGATCAGAGCGTTAAGGTCTGGGATAAAAGTGAAAGTGGTGATTGGCATTGTACTGCTAGCTGGAAGAC
ACATAGTGGATCTGTATGGCGTGTGACATGGGCCCATCCTGAATTTGGGCAGGTTTTGGCTTCCTGTTCT
TTTGACCGAACAGCTGCTGTATGGGAAGAAATAGTAGGAGAATCAAATGATAAACTGCGAGGACAGAGCC
ACTGGGTTAAAAGGACAACTCTGGTGGATAGCAGAACATCTGTTACTGATGTGAAGTTTGCTCCCAAGCA
CATGGGTCTTATGTTAGCAACCTGTTCCGCAGATGGTATAGTAAGAATCTATGAGGCACCAGATGTTATG
AATCTCAGCCAGTGGTCTTTGCAGCATGAGATCTCATGTAAGCTAAGCTGTAGTTGTATTTCTTGGAACC
CTTCAAGCTCTCGTGCTCATTCCCCCATGATCGCCGTAGGAAGTGATGACAGTAGCCCCAACGCAATGGC
CAAGGTTCAGATTTTTGAATATAATGAAAACACCAGGAAATATGCAAAAGCTGAAACTCTTATGACAGTC
ACTGATCCTGTTCATGATATTGCATTCGCTCCAAATTTGGGAAGATCTTTCCATATTCTAGCAATAGCGA
CCAAAGATGTGAGAATTTTTACATTAAAGCCTGTGAGGAAAGAACTGACTTCCTCTGGTGGGCCAACAAA
GTTTGAAATCCATATAGTGGCTCAGTTCGATAATCATAATTCTCAGGTCTGGCGAGTGAGTTGGAATATA
ACAGGAACGGTGCTAGCATCTTCAGGAGATGATGGGTGTGTAAGATTGTGGAAAGCTAATTATATGGACA
ATTGGAAGTGTACTGGTATTTTGAAAGGTAATGGGAGCCCAGTCAATGGGAGTTCTCAGCAGGGAACCTC
AAATCCTTCCCTAGGTTCAACTATTCCAAGTCTTCAGAATTCATTAAATGGATCTTCTGCTGGCAGAAAG
CACAGCGAAAACGACAATTCGCTGGAAAAAGATATTGCCACGAAAATGCGTCTGCGCGCACTGAGCCGTT
ACGGCCTGGACACCGAACAAGTGTGGCGCAATCACATCCTGGCCGGTAACGAAGATCCGCAACTGAAATC
CCTGTGGTATACCCTGCATTTTATGAAACAGTACACGGAAGATATGGACCAAAAATCGCCGGGCAATAAA
GGTAGCCTGGTTTATGCGGGCATTAAAAGCATCGTGAAAAGCTCTCTGGGTATGGTTGAAAGTTCCCGTC
ATAACTGGTCTGGCCTGGATAAACAGAGTGACATTCAAAACCTGAATGAAGAACGCATCCTGGCCCTGCA
GCTGTGTGGCTGGATTAAGAAAGGCACCGATGTGGATGTGGGCCCGTTTCTGAACAGCCTGGTGCAAGAA
GGTGAATGGGAACGCGCGGCGGCAGTTGCGCTGTTCAACCTGGATATTCGTCGCGCCATTCAGATCCTGA
ATGAAGGCGCATCATCGGAAAAAGGTGATCTGAACCTGAATGTTGTCGCTATGGCGCTGAGTGGTTATAC
CGATGAGAAAAACAGCCTGTGGCGTGAAATGTGTAGTACGCTGCGCCTGCAGCTGAACAATCCGTACCTG
TGCGTGATGTTTGCTTTCCTGACCTCTGAAACGGGCAGTTATGATGGTGTCCTGTACGAAAATAAAGTTG
CGGTCCGTGACCGCGTGGCCTTTGCATGTAAATTCCTGTCAGATACCCAGCTGAACCGTTATATCGAAAA
ACTGACGAACGAAATGAAAGAAGCCGGCAACCTGGAAGGTATCCTGCTGACCGGCCTGACGAAAGATGGT
GTTGACCTGATGGAAAGCTATGTCGATCGCACCGGCGACGTGCAGACGGCATCCTACTGCATGCTGCAAG
GTTCACCGCTGGATGTTCTGAAAGACGAACGTGTCCAGTATTGGATTGAAAACTACCGCAATCTGCTGGA
TGCTTGGCGTTTTTGGCACAAACGCGCGGAATTTGACATCCATCGTTCTAAACTGGATCCGAGCTCTAAA
CCGCTGGCCCAGGTGTTTGTTAGTTGTAACTTCTGCGGCAAATCAATTTCGTATAGCTGCTCTGCAGTGC
CGCATCAGGGTCGCGGTTTTAGCCAATACGGCGTTAGTGGTTCCCCGACCAAATCCAAAGTCACGTCATG
TCCGGGTTGCCGTAAACCGCTGCCGCGTTGTGCACTGTGCCTGATCAATATGGGTACCCCGGTGTCTTCC
TGTCCGGGCGGTACGAAATCGGATGAAAAAGTTGACCTGAGCAAAGATAAAAAACTGGCCCAGTTTAACA
ATTGGTTCACCTGGTGTCACAACTGCCGTCATGGCGGTCACGCAGGTCATATGCTGTCCTGGTTTCGCGA
TCATGCTGAATGCCCGGTGTCAGCGTGCACCTGTAAATGCATGCAACTGGATACGACGGGTAATCTGGTC
CCGGCGGAAACCGTTCAACCGTAAGCGGCCGCAGGAGGTGGAGGTTACCCCTATGATGTGCCTGACTACG
CATGATAAGGATCCCCAGCTTGGCCGCCATGGCCCAACTTGTTTATTGCAGCTTATAATGGTTACAAATA
AAGCAATAGCATCACAAATTTCACAAATAAAGCATTTTTTTCACTGCATTCTAGTTGTGGTTTGTCCAAA
CTCATCAATGTATCTTATCATGTCTGGATCGGGAATTAATTCGGCGCAGCACCATGGCCTGAAATAACCT
CTGAAAGAGGAACTTGGTTAGGTACCTTCTGAGGCGGAAAGAACCAGCTGTGGAATGTGTGTCAGTTAGG
GTGTGGAAAGTCCCCAGGCTCCCCAGCAGGCAGAAGTATGCAAAGCATGCATCTCAATTAGTCAGCAACC
AGGTGTGGAAAGTCCCCAGGCTCCCCAGCAGGCAGAAGTATGCAAAGCATGCATCTCAATTAGTCAGCAA
CCATAGTCCCGCCCCTAACTCCGCCCATCCCGCCCCTAACTCCGCCCAGTTCCGCCCATTCTCCGCCCCA
TGGCTGACTAATTTTTTTTATTTATGCAGAGGCCGAGGCCGCCTCGGCCTCTGAGCTATTCCAGAAGTAG
TGAGGAGGCTTTTTTGGAGGCCTAGGCTTTTGCAAAAAGCTGTTAACAGCTTGGCACTGGCCGTCGTTTT
ACAACGTCGTGACTGGGAAAACCCTGGCGTTACCCAACTTAATCGCCTTGCAGCACATCCCCCTTTCGCC
AGCTGGCGTAATAGCGAAGAGGCCCGCACCGATCGCCCTTCCCAACAGTTGCGCAGCCTGAATGGCGAAT
GGCGCCTGATGCGGTATTTTCTCCTTACGCATCTGTGCGGTATTTCACACCGCATA
[142 nt withheld, positions 5517-5658]
C
[141 nt withheld, positions 5660-5800]
CCTTTGACGTTGGAGTCCACGTTCTTT
[37 nt withheld, positions 5828-5864]
ACCCTATCTCGGGCTATTCTTTTGATTTATAAGGGATTTTGCCGATTTCGGCCTATTGGTTAAAAAATGA
GCTGATTTAACAAAAATTTAACGCGAATTTTAACAAAATATTAACGTTTACAATTTTATGGTGCACTCTC
AGTACAATCTGCTCTGATGCCGCATAGTTAAGCCAGCCCCGACACCCGCCAACACCCGCTGACGCGCCCT
GACGGGCTTGTCTGCTCCCGGCATCCGCTTACAGACAAGCTGTGACCGTCTCCGGGAGCTGCATGTGTCA
GAGGTTTTCACCGTCATCACCGAAACGCGCGAGACGAAAGGGCCTCGTGATACGCCTATTTTTATAGGTT
AATGTCATGATAATAATGGTTTCTTAGACGTCAGGTGGCACTTTTCGGGGAAATGTGCGCGGAACCCCTA
TTTGTTTATTTTTCTAAATACATTCAAATATGTATCCGCTCATGAGACAATAACCCTGATAAATGCTTCA
ATAATATTGAAAAAGGAAGAGTATGAGTATTCAACATTTCCGTGTCGCCCTTATTCCCTTTTTTGCGGCA
TTTTGCCTTCCTGTTTTTGCTCACCCAGAAACGCTGGTGAAAGTAAAAGATGCTGAAGATCAGTTGGGTG
CACGAGTGGGTTACATCGAACTGGATCTCAACAGCGGTAAGATCCTTGAGAGTTTTCGCCCCGAAGAACG
TTTTCCAATGATGAGCACTTTTAAAGTTCTGCTATGTGGCGCGGTATTATCCCGTATTGACGCCGGGCAA
GAGCAACTCGGTCGCCGCATACACTATTCTCAGAATGACTTGGTTGAGTACTCACCAGTCACAGAAAAGC
ATCTTACGGATGGCATGACAGTAAGAGAATTATGCAGTGCTGCCATAACCATGAGTGATAACACTGCGGC
CAACTTACTTCTGACAACGATCGGAGGACCGAAGGAGCTAACCGCTTTTTTGCACAACATGGGGGATCAT
GTAACTCGCCTTGATCGTTGGGAACCGGAGCTGAATGAAGCCATACCAAACGACGAGCGTGACACCACGA
TGCCTGTAGCAATGGCAACAACGTTGCGCAAACTATTAACTGGCGAACTACTTACTCTAGCTTCCCGGCA
ACAATTAATAGACTGGATGGAGGCGGATAAAGTTGCAGGACCACTTCTGCGCTCGGCCCTTCCGGCTGGC
TGGTTTATTGCTGATAAATCTGGAGCCGGTGAGCGTGGGTCTCGCGGTATCATTGCAGCACTGGGGCCAG
ATGGTAAGCCCTCCCGTATCGTAGTTATCTACACGACGGGGAGTCAGGCAACTATGGATGAACGAAATAG
ACAGATCGCTGAGATAGGTGCCTCACTGATTAAGCATTGGTAACTGTCAGACCAAGTTTACTCATATATA
CTTTAGATTGATTTAAAACTTCATTTTTAATTTAAAAGGATCTAGGTGAAGATCCTTTTTGATAATCTCA
TGACCAAAATCCCTTAACGTGAGTTTTCGTTCCACTGAGCGTCAGACCCCGTAGAAAAGATCAAAGGATC
TTCTTGAGATCCTTTTTTTCTGCGCGTAATCTGCTGCTTGCAAACAAAAAAACCACCGCTACCAGCGGTG
GTTTGTTTGCCGGATCAAGAGCTACCAACTCTTTTTCCGAAGGTAACTGGCTTCAGCAGAGCGCAGATAC
CAAATACTGTTCTTCTAGTGTAGCCGTAGTTAGGCCACCACTTCAAGAACTCTGTAGCACCGCCTACATA
CCTCGCTCTGCTAATCCTGTTACCAGTGGCTGCTGCCAGTGGCGATAAGTCGTGTCTTACCGGGTTGGAC
TCAAGACGATAGTTACCGGATAAGGCGCAGCGGTCGGGCTGAACGGGGGGTTCGTGCACACAGCCCAGCT
TGGAGCGAACGACCTACACCGAACTGAGATACCTACAGCGTGAGCTATGAGAAAGCGCCACGCTTCCCGA
AGGGAGAAAGGCGGACAGGTATCCGGTAAGCGGCAGGGTCGGAACAGGAGAGCGCACGAGGGAGCTTCCA
GGGGGAAACGCCTGGTATCTTTATAGTCCTGTCGGGTTTCGCCACCTCTGACTTGAGCGTCGATTTTTGT
GATGCTCGTCAGGGGGGCGGAGCCTATGGAAAAACGCCAGCAACGCGGCCTTTTTACGGTTCCTGGCCTT
TTGCTGGCCTTTTGCTCACATGTTCTTTCCTGCGTTATCCCCTGATTCTGTGGATAACCGTATTACCGCC
TTTGAGTGAGCTGATACCGCTCGCCGCAGCCGAACGACCGAGCGCAGCGAGTCAGTGAGCGAGGAAGCGG
AAGAGCGCCCAATACGCAAACCGCCTCTCCCCGCGCGTTGGCCGATTCATTAATGCAGCTGGCACGACAG
GTTTCCCGACTGGAAAGCGGGCAGTGAGCGCAACGCAATTAATGTGAGTTAGCTCACTCATTAGGCACCC
CAGGCTTTACACTTTATGCTTCCGGCTCGTATGTTGTGTGGAATTGTGAGCGGATAACAATTTCACACAG
GAAACAGCTATGACATGATTACGAATTAA
Features (pLannotate 1.2.2; 20 found; start..end, strand, type, name):
     14..393     +  enhancer       CMV enhancer: human cytomegalovirus immediate early enhancer
    394..597     +  promoter       CMV promoter: human cytomegalovirus (CMV) immediate early promoter
    733..776     +  intron         CMV intron (fragment): modified intron A from human cytomegalovirus
    828..846     +  promoter       SP6 promoter: promoter for bacteriophage SP6 RNA polymerase
    850..887     +  CDS            IgH signal sequence (fragment): signal sequence from the mouse immunoglobulin heavy chain variable region
   2077..3156    +  CDS            SEH1L: SEH1_HUMAN - Also known as SEC13L, SEH1. Experimental evidence at protein level: Swiss-Prot protein existence level 1. As a component of the GATOR subcomplex GATOR2, functions within the amino acid-sensing branch of the TORC1 signaling pathway. Indirectly activates mTORC1 and the TORC1 signaling pathway through the inhibition of the GATOR1 subcomplex (PubMed:23723238). It is negatively regulated by the upstream amino acid sensors SESN2 and CASTOR1 (PubMed:25457612, PubMed:27487210). From Homo sapiens (Human).
   4726..4860    +  polyA_signal   SV40 poly(A) signal: SV40 polyadenylation signal
   4929..5286    +  promoter       SV40 promoter: SV40 enhancer and early promoter
   5305..5459    +  CDS            lacZα (fragment): LacZα fragment of β-galactosidase; lacZ fragment
   5465..5516    -  misc_feature   bom (fragment): basis of mobility region from pBR322
   5535..5915    +  rep_origin     M13 ori (sequence partly withheld): M13 bacteriophage origin of replication; arrow indicates direction of (+) strand synthesis
   5991..6040    -  misc_feature   bom (fragment): basis of mobility region from pBR322
   6142..6177    -  CDS            rop (fragment): Rop protein, which maintains plasmids at low copy number; rop
   6272..6376    +  promoter       AmpR promoter: bla
   6377..7237    +  CDS            AmpR: β-lactamase; bla; confers resistance to ampicillin, carbenicillin, and related antibiotics
   7408..7996    +  rep_origin     ori: high-copy-number ColE1/pMB1/pBR322/pUC origin of replication
   8179..8271    +  CDS            lacI (fragment): lac repressor; lacI; The lac repressor binds to the lac operator to inhibit transcription in E. coli. This inhibition can be relieved by adding lactose or isopropyl-β-D-thiogalactopyranoside (IPTG).
   8284..8305    +  protein_bind   CAP binding site: CAP binding activates transcription in the presence of cAMP. E. coli catabolite activator protein
   8320..8350    +  promoter       lac promoter: promoter for the E. coli lac operon
   8358..8374    +  protein_bind   lac operator: The lac repressor binds to the lac operator to inhibit transcription in E. coli. This inhibition can be relieved by adding lactose or isopropyl-β-D-thiogalactopyranoside (IPTG). lac repressor encoded by lacI
