[The description below was written by a language model from this plasmid's Addgene catalogue record and pLannotate feature annotations shown in this document.]
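Description:
sc-MIOS-SEH1L is a mammalian expression plasmid built on the pRK5 backbone that encodes a single-chain fusion of two human GATOR2 subunits, with SEH1L inserted within the MIOS coding sequence rather than appended to one end. The fusion was assembled by Gibson cloning. Expression is driven by the human cytomegalovirus immediate-early enhancer and promoter, followed by a fragment of the CMV intron and an SP6 phage promoter that could support in vitro transcription. An SV40 polyadenylation signal terminates the transcript. The automated annotation recognises only the SEH1L portion as a named coding feature. The unannotated stretches on either side of it, between the leader region and the poly(A) signal, are consistent with the flanking MIOS segments described by the depositor, though the table does not label them. A short fragment matching an immunoglobulin heavy-chain signal sequence is also flagged just upstream; it may simply be a backbone remnant, and the record does not indicate any secretion function. No epitope tag is annotated or mentioned.

In bacteria the plasmid is maintained at high copy through a ColE1/pUC-type origin and selected with ampicillin via the β-lactamase gene. The backbone also carries an M13 single-strand origin, an SV40 enhancer/early promoter region, and assorted lac and pBR322-derived remnants (lacZα, lacI, rop and bom fragments, lac promoter/operator). No mammalian selection marker is annotated, which suits transient transfection.

MIOS and SEH1L are components of GATOR2, which acts in the amino acid-sensing branch of mTORC1 signalling by opposing GATOR1. The associated work concerns the structural basis of mTORC1 regulation by amino acids. A covalently linked MIOS-SEH1L chain would plausibly serve to enforce pairing of the two subunits for complex reconstitution, but the record does not state the specific purpose.
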