Addgene plasmid #237417: sc-MIOS-SEH1L
Depositing lab: David Sabatini. Publication: Structural basis for the dynamic regulation of mTORC1 by amino acids. Valenstein ML, Wranik M, Lalgudi PV, Linde-Garelli KY, Choi Y, Chivukula RR, Sabatini DM, Rogala KB. Nature. 2025 Aug 20. doi: 10.1038/s41586-025-09428-7. PubMed 40836086.
Backbone
  Vector backbone: pRK5
  Vector type: Mammalian Expression
Growth in bacteria
  Bacterial resistance: Ampicillin, 100 μg/mL
  Growth temperature: 37°C
  Growth strain: DH5alpha
  Copy number: High Copy
Gene/Insert
  Gene/Insert name: MIOS-SEH1L fusion
  Species: H. sapiens (human)
  Entrez Gene: MIOS (a.k.a. MIO, Sea4, Yulink); SEH1L (a.k.a. SEC13L, SEH1A, SEH1B, Seh1)
  Cloning method: Gibson Cloning
Terms and licenses: Academic/Nonprofit Terms; Industry Terms: Not Available to Industry
Depositor comments: Contains two fused inserts: human SEH1L fused within human MIOS
How to cite: sc-MIOS-SEH1L was a gift from David Sabatini (Addgene plasmid # 237417 ; http://n2t.net/addgene:237417 ; RRID:Addgene_237417)
