>Addgene plasmid #237417 | sc-MIOS-SEH1L | depositor partial sequence | sequence record 466514 | partial - insert
ATGTCGGGCACCAAACCGGATATTCTGTGGGCACCGCATCATGTTGACCGCTTCGTTGTCTGTGACTCGG
AACTGTCCCTGTACCATGTCGAAAGTACCGTGAACAGCGAACTGAAAGCAGGCAGCCTGCGTCTGTCAGA
AGACTCGGCGGCCACCCTGCTGAGCATTAACTCTGATACGCCGTATATGAAATGTGTCGCGTGGTATCTG
AACTACGATCCGGAATGCCTGCTGGCCGTTGGCCAGGCAAATGGTCGCGTGGTTCTGACCAGCCTGGGCC
AAGACCACAACTCAAAATTCAAAGATCTGATCGGTAAAGAATTTGTGCCGAAACATGCCCGTCAGTGTAA
CACCCTGGCATGGAATCCGCTGGATTCTAACTGGCTGGCAGCTGGCCTGGACAAACACCGCGCGGATTTT
TCTGTGCTGATTTGGGACATCTGCAGTAAATATACCCCGGATATTGTTCCGATGGAAAAAGTCAAACTGT
CCGCTGGCGAAACCGAAACCACGCTGCTGGTTACGAAACCGCTGTACGAACTGGGTCAGAATGACGCCTG
TCTGTCACTGTGCTGGCTGCCGCGTGATCAAAAACTGCTGCTGGCTGGTATGCACCGTAATCTGGCGATT
TTTGATCTGCGCAACACCTCGCAGAAAATGTTCGTGAATACCAAAGCGGTTCAAGGCGTGACGGTTGACC
CGTATTTTCATGATCGTGTCGCTAGCTTCTACGAGGGTCAGGTGGCGATCTGGGATCTGCGCAAATTTGA
AAAACCAGTGCTGACCCTGACGGAACAACCGAAACCGCTGACCAAAGTCGCATGGTGTCCGACCCGTACG
GGCCTGCTGGCAACCCTGACGCGTGACTCTAATATTATCCGCCTGTATGATATGCAGCACACCCCGACGC
CGATTGGTGACGAAACCGAACCGACGATTATCGAACGCAGTGTGCAGCCGTGCGATAACTACATTGCTTC
GTTCGCGTGGCATCCGACCAGCCAAAACCGTATGATCGTCGTGACCCCGAATCGCACGATGAGCGATTTT
ACCGTTTTCGAACGTATTTCACTGGCTTGGTCGCCGATCACGAGCCTGATGTGGGCGTGTGGTCGCCACC
TGTATGAATGCACCGAAGAAATGTTTGTGGCTCGCAGCATCGCGGCGGACCACAAGGATCTCATCCACGA
TGTCTCTTTCGACTTCCACGGGCGGCGGATGGCAACCTGCTCCAGCGATCAGAGCGTTAAGGTCTGGGAT
AAAAGTGAAAGTGGTGATTGGCATTGTACTGCTAGCTGGAAGACACATAGTGGATCTGTATGGCGTGTGA
CATGGGCCCATCCTGAATTTGGGCAGGTTTTGGCTTCCTGTTCTTTTGACCGAACAGCTGCTGTATGGGA
AGAAATAGTAGGAGAATCAAATGATAAACTGCGAGGACAGAGCCACTGGGTTAAAAGGACAACTCTGGTG
GATAGCAGAACATCTGTTACTGATGTGAAGTTTGCTCCCAAGCACATGGGTCTTATGTTAGCAACCTGTT
CCGCAGATGGTATAGTAAGAATCTATGAGGCACCAGATGTTATGAATCTCAGCCAGTGGTCTTTGCAGCA
TGAGATCTCATGTAAGCTAAGCTGTAGTTGTATTTCTTGGAACCCTTCAAGCTCTCGTGCTCATTCCCCC
ATGATCGCCGTAGGAAGTGATGACAGTAGCCCCAACGCAATGGCCAAGGTTCAGATTTTTGAATATAATG
AAAACACCAGGAAATATGCAAAAGCTGAAACTCTTATGACAGTCACTGATCCTGTTCATGATATTGCATT
CGCTCCAAATTTGGGAAGATCTTTCCATATTCTAGCAATAGCGACCAAAGATGTGAGAATTTTTACATTA
AAGCCTGTGAGGAAAGAACTGACTTCCTCTGGTGGGCCAACAAAGTTTGAAATCCATATAGTGGCTCAGT
TCGATAATCATAATTCTCAGGTCTGGCGAGTGAGTTGGAATATAACAGGAACGGTGCTAGCATCTTCAGG
AGATGATGGGTGTGTAAGATTGTGGAAAGCTAATTATATGGACAATTGGAAGTGTACTGGTATTTTGAAA
GGTAATGGGAGCCCAGTCAATGGGAGTTCTCAGCAGGGAACCTCAAATCCTTCCCTAGGTTCAACTATTC
CAAGTCTTCAGAATTCATTAAATGGATCTTCTGCTGGCAGAAAGCACAGCGAAAACGACAATTCGCTGGA
AAAAGATATTGCCACGAAAATGCGTCTGCGCGCACTGAGCCGTTACGGCCTGGACACCGAACAAGTGTGG
CGCAATCACATCCTGGCCGGTAACGAAGATCCGCAACTGAAATCCCTGTGGTATACCCTGCATTTTATGA
AACAGTACACGGAAGATATGGACCAAAAATCGCCGGGCAATAAAGGTAGCCTGGTTTATGCGGGCATTAA
AAGCATCGTGAAAAGCTCTCTGGGTATGGTTGAAAGTTCCCGTCATAACTGGTCTGGCCTGGATAAACAG
AGTGACATTCAAAACCTGAATGAAGAACGCATCCTGGCCCTGCAGCTGTGTGGCTGGATTAAGAAAGGCA
CCGATGTGGATGTGGGCCCGTTTCTGAACAGCCTGGTGCAAGAAGGTGAATGGGAACGCGCGGCGGCAGT
TGCGCTGTTCAACCTGGATATTCGTCGCGCCATTCAGATCCTGAATGAAGGCGCATCATCGGAAAAAGGT
GATCTGAACCTGAATGTTGTCGCTATGGCGCTGAGTGGTTATACCGATGAGAAAAACAGCCTGTGGCGTG
AAATGTGTAGTACGCTGCGCCTGCAGCTGAACAATCCGTACCTGTGCGTGATGTTTGCTTTCCTGACCTC
TGAAACGGGCAGTTATGATGGTGTCCTGTACGAAAATAAAGTTGCGGTCCGTGACCGCGTGGCCTTTGCA
TGTAAATTCCTGTCAGATACCCAGCTGAACCGTTATATCGAAAAACTGACGAACGAAATGAAAGAAGCCG
GCAACCTGGAAGGTATCCTGCTGACCGGCCTGACGAAAGATGGTGTTGACCTGATGGAAAGCTATGTCGA
TCGCACCGGCGACGTGCAGACGGCATCCTACTGCATGCTGCAAGGTTCACCGCTGGATGTTCTGAAAGAC
GAACGTGTCCAGTATTGGATTGAAAACTACCGCAATCTGCTGGATGCTTGGCGTTTTTGGCACAAACGCG
CGGAATTTGACATCCATCGTTCTAAACTGGATCCGAGCTCTAAACCGCTGGCCCAGGTGTTTGTTAGTTG
TAACTTCTGCGGCAAATCAATTTCGTATAGCTGCTCTGCAGTGCCGCATCAGGGTCGCGGTTTTAGCCAA
TACGGCGTTAGTGGTTCCCCGACCAAATCCAAAGTCACGTCATGTCCGGGTTGCCGTAAACCGCTGCCGC
GTTGTGCACTGTGCCTGATCAATATGGGTACCCCGGTGTCTTCCTGTCCGGGCGGTACGAAATCGGATGA
AAAAGTTGACCTGAGCAAAGATAAAAAACTGGCCCAGTTTAACAATTGGTTCACCTGGTGTCACAACTGC
CGTCATGGCGGTCACGCAGGTCATATGCTGTCCTGGTTTCGCGATCATGCTGAATGCCCGGTGTCAGCGT
GCACCTGTAAATGCATGCAACTGGATACGACGGGTAATCTGGTCCCGGCGGAAACCGTTCAACCGTAA
